>Addgene plasmid #126185 | pBbS10c-RFP | addgene full sequence | sequence record 247772 | Addgene NGS Result
GACGTCTTGACAGCTAGCTCAGTCCTAGGGACTATGCTAGCAGGTTTAATCGAATTCAAAAGATCTTTTA
AGAAGGAGATATACATATGGCGAGTAGCGAAGACGTTATCAAAGAGTTCATGCGTTTCAAAGTTCGTATG
GAAGGTTCCGTTAACGGTCACGAGTTCGAAATCGAAGGTGAAGGTGAAGGTCGTCCGTACGAAGGTACCC
AGACCGCTAAACTGAAAGTTACCAAAGGTGGTCCGCTGCCGTTCGCTTGGGACATCCTGTCCCCGCAGTT
CCAGTACGGTTCCAAAGCTTACGTTAAACACCCGGCTGACATCCCGGACTACCTGAAACTGTCCTTCCCG
GAAGGTTTCAAATGGGAACGTGTTATGAACTTCGAAGACGGTGGTGTTGTTACCGTTACCCAGGACTCCT
CCCTGCAAGACGGTGAGTTCATCTACAAAGTTAAACTGCGTGGTACCAACTTCCCGTCCGACGGTCCGGT
TATGCAGAAAAAAACCATGGGTTGGGAAGCTTCCACCGAACGTATGTACCCGGAAGACGGTGCTCTGAAA
GGTGAAATCAAAATGCGTCTGAAACTGAAAGACGGTGGTCACTACGACGCTGAAGTTAAAACCACCTACA
TGGCTAAAAAACCGGTTCAGCTGCCGGGTGCTTACAAAACCGACATCAAACTGGACATCACCTCCCACAA
CGAAGACTACACCATCGTTGAACAGTACGAACGTGCTGAAGGTCGTCACTCCACCGGTGCTTAAGGATCC
AAACTCGAGTAAGGATCTCCAGGCATCAAATAAAACGAAAGGCTCAGTCGAAAGACTGGGCCTTTCGTTT
TATCTGTTGTTTGTCGGTGAACGCTCTCTACTAGAGTCACACTGGCTCACCTTCGGGTGGGCCTTTCTGC
GTTTATACCTAGGGTACGGGTTTTGCTGCCCGCAAACGGGCTGTTCTGGTGTTGCTAGTTTGTTATCAGA
ATCGCAGATCCGGCTTCAGCCGGTTTGCCGGCTGAAAGCGCTATTTCTTCCAGAATTGCCATGATTTTTT
CCCCACGGGAGGCGTCACTGGCTCCCGTGTTGTCGGCAGCTTTGATTCGATAAGCAGCATCGCCTGTTTC
AGGCTGTCTATGTGTGACTGTTGAGCTGTAACAAGTTGTCTCAGGTGTTCAATTTCATGTTCTAGTTGCT
TTGTTTTACTGGTTTCACCTGTTCTATTAGGTGTTACATGCTGTTCATCTGTTACATTGTCGATCTGTTC
ATGGTGAACAGCTTTGAATGCACCAAAAACTCGTAAAAGCTCTGATGTATCTATCTTTTTTACACCGTTT
TCATCTGTGCATATGGACAGTTTTCCCTTTGATATGTAACGGTGAACAGTTGTTCTACTTTTGTTTGTTA
GTCTTGATGCTTCACTGATAGATACAAGAGCCATAAGAACCTCAGATCCTTCCGTATTTAGCCAGTATGT
TCTCTAGTGTGGTTCGTTGTTTTTGCGTGAGCCATGAGAACGAACCATTGAGATCATACTTACTTTGCAT
GTCACTCAAAAATTTTGCCTCAAAACTGGTGAGCTGAATTTTTGCAGTTAAAGCATCGTGTAGTGTTTTT
CTTAGTCCGTTATGTAGGTAGGAATCTGATGTAATGGTTGTTGGTATTTTGTCACCATTCATTTTTATCT
GGTTGTTCTCAAGTTCGGTTACGAGATCCATTTGTCTATCTAGTTCAACTTGGAAAATCAACGTATCAGT
CGGGCGGCCTCGCTTATCAACCACCAATTTCATATTGCTGTAAGTGTTTAAATCTTTACTTATTGGTTTC
AAAACCCATTGGTTAAGCCTTTTAAACTCATGGTAGTTATTTTCAAGCATTAACATGAACTTAAATTCAT
CAAGGCTAATCTCTATATTTGCCTTGTGAGTTTTCTTTTGTGTTAGTTCTTTTAATAACCACTCATAAAT
CCTCATAGAGTATTTGTTTTCAAAAGACTTAACATGTTCCAGATTATATTTTATGAATTTTTTTAACTGG
AAAAGATAAGGCAATATCTCTTCACTAAAAACTAATTCTAATTTTTCGCTTGAGAACTTGGCATAGTTTG
TCCACTGGAAAATCTCAAAGCCTTTAACCAAAGGATTCCTGATTTCCACAGTTCTCGTCATCAGCTCTCT
GGTTGCTTTAGCTAATACACCATAAGCATTTTCCCTACTGATGTTCATCATCTGAGCGTATTGGTTATAA
GTGAACGATACCGTCCGTTCTTTCCTTGTAGGGTTTTCAATCGTGGGGTTGAGTAGTGCCACACAGCATA
AAATTAGCTTGGTTTCATGCTCCGTTAAGTCATAGCGACTAATCGCTAGTTCATTTGCTTTGAAAACAAC
TAATTCAGACATACATCTCAATTGGTCTAGGTGATTTTAATCACTATACCAATTGAGATGGGCTAGTCAA
TGATAATTACTAGTCCTTTTCCCGGGTGATCTGGGTATCTGTAAATTCTGCTAGACCTTTGCTGGAAAAC
TTGTAAATTCTGCTAGACCCTCTGTAAATTCCGCTAGACCTTTGTGTGTTTTTTTTGTTTATATTCAAGT
GGTTATAATTTATAGAATAAAGAAAGAATAAAAAAAGATAAAAAGAATAGATCCCAGCCCTGTGTATAAC
TCACTACTTTAGTCAGTTCCGCAGTATTACAAAAGGATGTCGCAAACGCTGTTTGCTCCTCTACAAAACA
GACCTTAAAACCCTAAAGGCTTAAGTAGCACCCTCGCAAGCTCGGGCAAATCGCTGAATATTCCTTTTGT
CTCCGACCATCAGGCACCTGAGTCGCTGTCTTTTTCGTGACATTCAGTTCGCTGCGCTCACGGCTCTGGC
AGTGAATGGGGGTAAATGGCACTACAGGCGCCTTTTATGGATTCATGCAAGGAAACTACCCATAATACAA
GAAAAGCCCGTCACGGGCTTCTCAGGGCGTTTTATGGCGGGTCTGCTATGTGGTGCTATCTGACTTTTTG
CTGTTCAGCAGTTCCTGCCCTCTGATTTTCCAGTCTGACCACTTCGGATTATCCCGTGACAGGTCATTCA
GACTGGCTAATGCACCCAGTAAGGCAGCGGTATCATCAACAGGCTTACCCGTCTTACTGTCCCTAGTGCT
TGGATTCTCACCAATAAAAAACGCCCGGCGGCAACCGAGCGTTCTGAACAAATCCAGATGGAGTTCTGAG
GTCATTACTGGATCTATCAACAGGAGTCCAAGCGAGCTCGATATCAAATTACGCCCCGCCCTGCCACTCA
TCGCAGTACTGTTGTAATTCATTAAGCATTCTGCCGACATGGAAGCCATCACAAACGGCATGATGAACCT
GAATCGCCAGCGGCATCAGCACCTTGTCGCCTTGCGTATAATATTTGCCCATGGTGAAAACGGGGGCGAA
GAAGTTGTCCATATTGGCCACGTTTAAATCAAAACTGGTGAAACTCACCCAGGGATTGGCTGAGACGAAA
AACATATTCTCAATAAACCCTTTAGGGAAATAGGCCAGGTTTTCACCGTAACACGCCACATCTTGCGAAT
ATATGTGTAGAAACTGCCGGAAATCGTCGTGGTATTCACTCCAGAGCGATGAAAACGTTTCAGTTTGCTC
ATGGAAAACGGTGTAACAAGGGTGAACACTATCCCATATCACCAGCTCACCGTCTTTCATTGCCATACGA
AATTCCGGATGAGCATTCATCAGGCGGGCAAGAATGTGAATAAAGGCCGGATAAAACTTGTGCTTATTTT
TCTTTACGGTCTTTAAAAAGGCCGTAATATCCAGCTGAACGGTCTGGTTATAGGTACATTGAGCAACTGA
CTGAAATGCCTCAAAATGTTCTTTACGATGCCATTGGGATATATCAACGGTGGTATATCCAGTGATTTTT
TTCTCCATTTTAGCTTCCTTAGCTCCTGAAAATCTCGATAACTCAAAAAATACGCCCGGTAGTGATCTTA
TTTCATTATGGTGAAAGTTGGAACCTCTTACGTGCCGATCAACGTCTCATTTTCGCCAGATATC
Features (pLannotate 1.2.2; 9 found; start..end, strand, type, name):
      7..29      +  promoter       J23119(SpeI) promoter (fragment): bacterial promoter (Registry of Standard Biological Parts BBa J23119) modified to end with an SpeI site
     87..764     +  CDS            mRFP1: monomeric derivative of DsRed (Campbell et al., 2002)
    797..868     +  terminator     rrnB T1 terminator: transcription terminator T1 from the E. coli rrnB gene
    884..911     +  terminator     T7Te terminator: phage T7 early transcription terminator
   1442..2392    -  CDS            Rep101: RepA protein needed for replication with the pSC101 origin; rep101
   2440..2662    -  rep_origin     pSC101 ori: low-copy replication origin that requires the Rep101 protein
   3154..3248    -  terminator     lambda t0 terminator: transcription terminator from phage lambda
   3272..3928    -  CDS            cat: CAT_ECOLX - Experimental evidence at protein level: Swiss-Prot protein existence level 1. This enzyme is an effector of chloramphenicol resistance in bacteria. From Escherichia coli. This protein is used as a marker in many commonly used cloning vectors, such as pACYC184.
   3929..4031    -  promoter       cat promoter: promoter of the E. coli cat gene encoding chloramphenicol acetyltransferase
