[The description below was written by a language model from this plasmid's Addgene catalogue record and pLannotate feature annotations shown in this document.]
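Description:
pBbS10c-RFP is a low-copy bacterial expression plasmid from the BglBrick-compatible pBb vector family, built for constitutive gene expression in Escherichia coli and for synthetic biology work. The sequenced record is about 4.05 kb. Replication relies on the pSC101 origin together with the adjacent Rep101 (RepA) coding sequence, which supplies the initiator protein this origin requires and accounts for the low copy number noted in the catalogue entry. Selection is by chloramphenicol resistance, provided by a cat (chloramphenicol acetyltransferase) gene driven by its own promoter and followed by the phage lambda t0 terminator. This cassette lies on the opposite strand from the expression unit.

The payload is a 678 bp synthetic RFP insert, annotated as mRFP1, the monomeric DsRed derivative. The catalogue lists the promoter as J23116, a member of the Anderson collection of constitutive sigma-70 promoters. The automated annotation instead flags a partial match to the related J23119 promoter at that position, which is plausible given how similar the family members are, so the depositor's designation should be taken as the stated identity. Downstream of the reporter sit two terminators in tandem, rrnB T1 and T7Te, which insulate the cassette from the rest of the backbone.

In BglBrick vectors the RFP typically serves both as a readout of promoter strength and as a replaceable placeholder for a gene of interest. The plasmid was deposited with work on a tool for selecting and predicting the performance of E. coli expression vectors, which suggests use as one characterised promoter, origin and marker combination. The depositor notes that it was assembled by In-Fusion cloning.
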