Addgene plasmid #126185: pBbS10c-RFP
Purpose: Constitutive expression vector for Escherichia coli. BglBrick compatible.
Depositing lab: Nigel Scrutton. Depositing organization: University of Manchester. Publication: SelProm: A Queryable and Predictive Expression Vector Selection Tool for Escherichia coli. Jervis AJ, Carbonell P, Taylor S, Sung R, Dunstan MS, Robinson CJ, Breitling R, Takano E, Scrutton NS. ACS Synth Biol. 2019 Mar 18. doi: 10.1021/acssynbio.8b00399. PubMed 30870592.
Backbone
  Vector backbone: pBb
  Backbone size w/o insert (bp): 3590
  Vector type: Bacterial Expression, Synthetic Biology
Growth in bacteria
  Bacterial resistance: Chloramphenicol, 25 μg/mL
  Growth temperature: 37°C
  Growth strain: DH5alpha
  Growth instructions: Grow bacterial cultures in 20µM Chloramphemicol
  Copy number: Low Copy
Gene/Insert
  Gene/Insert name: RFP
  Species: Synthetic
  Insert size (bp): 678
  Promoter: J23116
  Cloning method: Unknown
  Sequencing primers: 5′ GGTAGTGATCTTATTTCATTATGGTG
Terms and licenses: Academic/Nonprofit Terms; Industry Terms: Not Available to Industry
Depositor comments: Grow bacterial cultures in 20 micromolar Chloramphenicol. Cloning method was In-Fusion.
How to cite: pBbS10c-RFP was a gift from Nigel Scrutton (Addgene plasmid # 126185 ; http://n2t.net/addgene:126185 ; RRID:Addgene_126185)
